Addgene plasmid #218593: pJJB1340
Purpose: Express a red fluorescent protein to the peroxisome membrane via tethering to a truncated Pex22. Also overexpresses Pex11
Depositing lab: John Dueber. Depositing organization: University of California, Berkeley. Publication: ML-enhanced peroxisome capacity enables compartmentalization of multienzyme pathway. Baker JJ, Shi J, Wang S, Mujica EM, Bianco S, Capponi S, Dueber JE. Nat Chem Biol. 2024 Oct 14. doi: 10.1038/s41589-024-01759-2. PubMed 39402374.
Backbone
  Vector backbone: TMP137
  Backbone manufacturer: Internal
  Vector type: Yeast Expression
  Selectable markers: LEU2 ; mRuby2
Growth in bacteria
  Bacterial resistance: Kanamycin, 50 μg/mL
  Growth temperature: 37°C
  Growth strain: DH5alpha
  Copy number: High Copy
Gene/Insert
  Gene/Insert name: Pex22
  Species: S. cerevisiae (budding yeast)
  Mutation: Pex22(1-36)
  Cloning method: Golden Gate
Terms and licenses: Academic/Nonprofit Terms; Industry Terms: Not Available to Industry
Depositor comments: Expresses Pex22(1-36)-mRuby2 which directs mRuby2 to the peroxisome membrane. Also overexpresses Pex11p. Integrated into the LEU2 locus
How to cite: pJJB1340 was a gift from John Dueber (Addgene plasmid # 218593 ; http://n2t.net/addgene:218593 ; RRID:Addgene_218593)
