[The description below was written by a language model from this plasmid's Addgene catalogue record and pLannotate feature annotations shown in this document.]
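Description:
pJJB1340 is a yeast integrating expression plasmid built by Golden Gate assembly on an in-house backbone (TMP137) for use in Saccharomyces cerevisiae. In E. coli it is maintained through a high-copy ColE1/pUC-type origin and a kanamycin resistance gene (aph(3')-Ia). No yeast replication origin or centromere is annotated, consistent with the depositor's note that the construct is integrated into the LEU2 locus. A complete LEU2 gene with its own promoter provides leucine prototrophy for selection. The short annotated fragments of NFS1 and the YC021 open reading frame, genes that lie near LEU2 on the chromosome, probably reflect flanking homology used for targeting, although the record does not describe them as such.

The payload consists of two expression units. In the first, the strong constitutive TEF1 promoter drives full-length PEX11, a peroxisomal membrane protein that promotes peroxisome division and proliferation, followed by the ADH1 terminator. The second encodes the first 36 residues of Pex22 fused to the red fluorescent protein mRuby2. This truncated Pex22 segment acts as a membrane anchor that tethers mRuby2 to the peroxisome membrane. Only the mRuby2 coding sequence is annotated in this unit. The Pex22 fragment, the promoter in the roughly 1 kb unannotated stretch upstream, and the terminator are not identified in the feature table, so the regulatory elements for the fusion cannot be stated from the record. Other small hits, such as the MRL1 and YO192 fragments, may be parts of unannotated regulatory sequences.

The plasmid is used to label the peroxisome membrane in red while boosting Pex11 levels, in work aimed at increasing peroxisome capacity for compartmentalizing multienzyme pathways.
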