Features (pLannotate 1.2.2; 13 found; start..end, strand, type, name):
      6..143     +  CDS            MRL1 (fragment): MRL1_YEAST - Experimental evidence at protein level: Swiss-Prot protein existence level 1. Sorting receptor involved in the transport of vacuolar enzymes from the Golgi complex to the vacuole. Involved in the delivery and maturation of PEP4 (vacuolar proteinase A) and PRB1 (vacuolar proteinase B). From Saccharomyces cerevisiae (strain ATCC 204508 / S288c) (Baker's yeast).
    305..712     +  promoter       TEF1 promoter: S. cerevisiae TEF1; promoter for EF-1α
    732..1439    +  CDS            PEX11: PEX11_YEAST - Also known as PMP24, PMP27. Experimental evidence at protein level: Swiss-Prot protein existence level 1. Involved in peroxisomal proliferation. Promotes peroxisome division and biogenesis. From Saccharomyces cerevisiae (strain ATCC 204508 / S288c) (Baker's yeast).
   1458..1645    +  terminator     ADH1 terminator: S. cerevisiae ADH1; transcription terminator for the S. cerevisiae alcohol dehydrogenase 1 (ADH1) gene
   2606..3313    +  CDS            mRuby2: mRuby2 is a basic (constitutively fluorescent) red fluorescent protein published in 2012, derived from Entacmaea quadricolor. It has moderate acid sensitivity.
   3625..3702    +  CDS            YO192_YEAST (fragment): Experimental evidence at protein level: Swiss-Prot protein existence level 1. From Saccharomyces cerevisiae (strain ATCC 204508 / S288c) (Baker's yeast).
   3842..4249    +  promoter       LEU2 promoter: S. cerevisiae LEU2
   4250..5341    +  CDS            LEU2: LEU3_YEAST - Experimental evidence at protein level: Swiss-Prot protein existence level 1. Catalyzes the oxidation of 3-carboxy-2-hydroxy-4- methylpentanoate (3-isopropylmalate) to 3-carboxy-4-methyl-2- oxopentanoate. The product decarboxylates to 4-methyl-2 oxopentanoate. From Saccharomyces cerevisiae (strain ATCC 204508 / S288c) (Baker's yeast).
   5706..5819    -  CDS            NFS1 (fragment): NFS1_YEAST - Also known as SPL1 From Saccharomyces cerevisiae (strain ATCC 204508 / S288c) (Baker's yeast).
   6145..6336    -  CDS            NFS1 (fragment): NFS1_YEAST - Also known as SPL1 From Saccharomyces cerevisiae (strain ATCC 204508 / S288c) (Baker's yeast).
   6375..7190    -  CDS            KanR: aminoglycoside phosphotransferase; aph(3')-Ia; confers resistance to kanamycin in bacteria or G418 (Geneticin®) in eukaryotes
   7415..8003    +  rep_origin     ori: high-copy-number ColE1/pMB1/pBR322/pUC origin of replication
   8166..8540    +  CDS            YC021_YEAST: Protein predicted: Swiss-Prot protein existence level 4. From Saccharomyces cerevisiae (strain ATCC 204508 / S288c) (Baker's yeast).
>Addgene plasmid #218593 | pJJB1340 | addgene full sequence | sequence record 432647 | Addgene NGS Result
ACTGGCCGATAATTGCAGACGAACGCCTTGCCAACAGGGAGTTCTTCAGAGACATGGAGGCTCAAAACGA
AATTATTGACAGCCTAGACATCAATAGTCATACAACAGAAAGCGACCACCCAACTTTGGCTGATAATAGC
GTATAAACAATGCATACTTTGTACGTTCAAAATACAATGCAGTAGATATATTTATGCATATTACATATAA
TACATATCACATAGGAAGCAACAGGCGCGTTGGACTTTTAATTTTCGAGGACCGCGAATCCTTACATCAC
ACCCAATCCCCCACAAGTGATCCCCCACACACCATAGCTTCAAAATGTTTCTACTCCTTTTTTACTCTTC
CAGATTTTCTCGGACTCCGCGCATCGCCGTACCACTTCAAAACACCCAAGCACAGCATACTAAATTTCCC
CTCTTTCTTCCTCTAGGGTGTCGTTAATTACCCGTACTAAAGGTTTGGAAAAGAAAAAAGACACCGCCTC
GTTTCTTTTTCTTCGTCGAAAAAGGCAATAAAAATTTTTATCACGTTTCTTTTTCTTGAAAATTTTTTTT
TTTGATTTTTTTCTCTTTCGATGACCTCCCATTGATATTTAAGTTAATAAACGGTCATCAATTTCTCAAG
TTTCAGTTTCATTTTTCTTGTTCTATTACAACTTTTTTTACTTCTTGCTCATTAGAAAGAAAGCATAGCA
ATCTAATCTAAGTTTTAATTACAAAAGATCTATGGTCTGTGATACACTGGTATATCATCCCTCCGTGACG
AGATTCGTCAAATTTCTAGATGGCTCAGCTGGCAGAGAAAAGGTTCTCAGATTACTGCAGTATTTAGCAA
GATTTTTAGCAGTACAGAACTCATCTCTCTTGGCCAGGCAATTACAAGCTCAATTTACCACAGTCAGAAA
ATTTCTGAGGTTTCTGAAGCCTTTAAACCACTTGCAGGCAGCTGCTAAATTCTACGATAACAAGTTGGCC
AGCGACAACGTCGTTAGAGTCTGCAATGTTTTGAAAAACATCTTCTTTGCTGCATATTTGTCGTTAGATC
AAGTCAATCTTTTGAGAATTTTGAAAGTGATTCCTGTAACCGTTCTTACCGGTAAGAAAATACCTCGCTG
GTCCAATTGGTGTTGGCTGTTCGGCCTCCTAAGTGGTCTGGCTATGGATCTTCGTAAGATCCAAACATCT
CATGCCCAGATTGCTGCGTTTGTCAAGGCAAAATCACAAAGCCAAGGCGATGAGCATGAGGATCACAAGA
AGGTACTAGGGAAGGCATACCAAGACAGGTACACCGCGTTAAGAAGACTATTCTGGGATGCTGCAGATTC
GTTCATCGTCCTCAACAACCTAGGGTACTTGTCTAGCAACGAAGAGTATGTTGCGCTATCCGGTGTTGTC
ACATCTATCCTTGGTATGCAAGACATGTGGAAAGCTACATAGGGATCCTAACTCGAGGCGAATTTCTTAT
GATTTATGATTTTTATTATTAAATAAGTTATAAAAAAAATAAGTGTATACAAATTTTAAAGTGACTCTTA
GGTTTTAAAACGAAAATTCTTATTCTTGAGTAACTCTTTCCTGTAGGTCAGGTTGCTTTCTCAGGTATAG
CATGAGGTCGCTCTTATTGACCACACCTCTACCGGCATGCCGAGCAAATGCCTGCAAATCGCTCCCCATT
TCGCTGCCAAACCAGATGTCAACACAGCTACAACGACTAGAGATCTATGTGAGGATCCTAACTCGAGATC
GAGCTGGATGCACACACTGGCTTAAGATGACAACGAAGAGGATGTCCAATATTTTTTTTAAGGAATAAGG
ATACTTCAAGACTAGATTCCCCCCTGCATTCCCATCAGAACCGTAAACCTTGGCGCTTTCCTTGGGAAGT
ATTCAAGAAGTGCCTTGTCCGGTTTCTGTGGCTCACAAACCAGCGCGCCCGATATGGCTTTCTTTTCACT
TATGAATGTACCAGTACGGGACAATTAGAACGCTCCTGTAACAATCTCTTTGCAAATGTGGGGTTACATT
CTAACCATGTCACACTGCTGACGAAATTCAAAGTAAAAAAAAATGGGACCACGTCTTGAGAACGATAGAT
TTTCTTTATTTTACATTGAACAGTCGTTGTCTCAGCGCGCTTTATGTTTTCATTCATACTTCATATTATA
AAATAACAAAAGAAGAATTTCATATTCACGCCCAAGAAATCAGGCTGCTTTCCAAATGCAATTGACACTT
CATTAGCCATCACACAAAACTCTTTCTTGCTGGAGCTTCTTTTAAAAAAGACCTCAGTACACCAAACACG
TTACCCGACCTCGTTATTTTACGACAACTATGATAAAATTCTGAAGAAAAAATAAAAAAATTTTCATACT
TCTTGCTTTTATTTAAACCATTGAATGATTTCTTTTGAACAAAACTACCTGTTTCACCAAAGGAAATAGA
AAGAAAAAATCAATTAGAAGAAAACAAAAAACAAAAGATCTATGCCACCACCATCAAGAAGTAGAATAAA
CAAAACAAGAACATTAGGAATAGTGGGTACAGCTATAGCAGTGTTGGTCACGTCCTACTATATATATCAA
AAGGTGACAGGTTCTGTGTCCAAAGGAGAGGAGTTAATCAAGGAAAACATGAGAATGAAAGTTGTCATGG
AGGGCTCCGTTAATGGTCACCAATTCAAGTGTACAGGGGAAGGTGAAGGTAATCCTTACATGGGTACACA
AACTATGAGAATTAAAGTAATTGAAGGCGGACCACTACCATTTGCATTTGACATTCTGGCAACGTCATTC
ATGTACGGATCACGAACTTTCATCAAGTACCCTAAAGGTATACCAGACTTTTTCAAGCAATCTTTTCCAG
AGGGTTTTACATGGGAAAGGGTTACAAGATACGAAGATGGGGGTGTCGTCACAGTTATGCAAGATACTTC
ATTAGAAGATGGCTGCCTTGTCTATCATGTGCAAGTAAGAGGGGTGAATTTTCCTTCTAACGGACCTGTG
ATGCAGAAAAAGACCAAAGGTTGGGAACCAAATACTGAAATGATGTACCCAGCTGATGGAGGTTTGAGAG
GCTACACACACATGGCGCTTAAAGTTGATGGTGGAGGTCATTTGTCTTGTAGTTTTGTTACCACTTATCG
TTCTAAAAAGACTGTTGGCAATATCAAAATGCCAGGAATACATGCTGTAGACCACAGACTAGAAAGACTC
GAAGAGAGCGATAACGAAATGTTCGTTGTACAGAGAGAGCATGCCGTAGCCAAATTTGCTGGCTTAGGCG
GTGGTATGGATGAATTGTATAAGGGATCCTAACTCGAGAGCTTTTGATTAAGCCTTCTAGTCCAAAAAAC
ACGTTTTTTTGTCATTTATTTCATTTTCTTAGAATAGTTTAGTTTATTCATTTTATAGTCACGAATGTTT
TATGATTCTATATAGGGTTGCAAACAAGCATTTTTCATTTTATGTTAAAACAATTTCAGGTTTACCTTTT
ATTCTGCTTGTGGTGACGCGTGTATCCGCCCGCTCTTTTGGTCACCCATGTATGCTGAGCAGTTACAGAG
ATGTTACGAACCACTAGTGCACTGCAGTACATCGAGGAGAACTTCTAGTATATCTACATACCTAATATTA
TTGCCTTATTAAAAATGGAATCCCAACAATTACATCAAAATCCACATTCTCTTCAAAATCAATTGTCCTG
TACTTCCTTGTTCATGTGTGTTCAAAAACGTTATATTTATAGGATAATTATACTCTATTTCTCAACAAGT
AATTGGTTGTTTGGCCGAGCGGTCTAAGGCGCCTGATTCAAGAAATATCTTGACCGCAGTTAACTGTGGG
AATACTCAGGTATCGTAAGATGCAAGAGTTCGAATCTCTTAGCAACCATTATTTTTTTCCTCAACATAAC
GAGAACACACAGGGGCGCTATCGCACAGAATCAAATTCGATGACTGGAAATTTTTTGTTAATTTCAGAGG
TCGCCTGACGCATATACCTTTTTCAACTGAAAAATTGGGAGAAAAAGGAAAGGTGAGAGCGCCGGAACCG
GCTTTTCATATAGAATAGAGAAGCGTTCATGACTAAATGCTTGCATCACAATACTTGAAGTTGACAATAT
TATTTAAGGACCTATTGTTTTTTCCAATAGGTGGTTAGCAATCGTCTTACTTTCTAACTTTTCTTACCTT
TTACATTTCAGCAATATATATATATATATTTCAAGGATATACCATTCTAATGTCTGCCCCTAAGAAGATC
GTCGTTTTGCCAGGTGACCACGTTGGTCAAGAAATCACAGCCGAAGCCATTAAGGTTCTTAAAGCTATTT
CTGATGTTCGTTCCAATGTCAAGTTCGATTTCGAAAATCATTTAATTGGTGGTGCTGCTATCGATGCTAC
AGGTGTTCCACTTCCAGATGAGGCGCTGGAAGCCTCCAAGAAGGCTGATGCCGTTTTGTTAGGTGCTGTG
GGTGGTCCTAAATGGGGAACCGGTAGTGTTAGACCTGAACAAGGTTTACTAAAAATCCGTAAAGAACTTC
AATTGTACGCCAACTTAAGACCATGTAACTTTGCATCCGACTCTCTTTTAGACTTATCTCCAATCAAGCC
ACAATTTGCTAAAGGTACTGACTTCGTTGTTGTCAGAGAATTAGTGGGAGGTATTTACTTTGGTAAGAGA
AAGGAAGACGATGGTGATGGTGTCGCTTGGGATAGTGAACAATACACCGTTCCAGAAGTGCAAAGAATCA
CAAGAATGGCCGCTTTCATGGCCCTACAACATGAGCCACCATTGCCTATTTGGTCCTTGGATAAAGCTAA
TGTTTTGGCCTCTTCAAGATTATGGAGAAAAACTGTGGAGGAAACCATCAAGAACGAATTTCCTACATTG
AAGGTTCAACATCAATTGATTGATTCTGCCGCCATGATCCTAGTTAAGAACCCAACCCACCTAAATGGTA
TTATAATCACCAGCAACATGTTTGGTGATATCATCTCCGATGAAGCCTCCGTTATCCCAGGTTCCTTGGG
TTTGTTGCCATCTGCGTCCTTGGCCTCTTTGCCAGACAAGAACACCGCATTTGGTTTGTACGAACCATGC
CACGGTTCTGCTCCAGATTTGCCAAAGAATAAGGTCAACCCTATCGCCACTATCTTGTCTGCTGCAATGA
TGTTGAAATTGTCATTGAACTTGCCTGAAGAAGGTAAGGCCATTGAAGATGCAGTTAAAAAGGTTTTGGA
TGCAGGTATCAGAACTGGTGATTTAGGTGGTTCCAACAGTACCACCGAAGTCGGTGATGCTGTCGCCGAA
GAAGTTAAGAAAATCCTTGCTTAAAAAGATTCTCTTTTTTTATGATATTTGTACATAAACTTTATAAATG
AAATTCATAATAGAAACGACACGAAATTACAAAATGGAATATGTTCATAGGGTAGACGAAACTATATACG
CAATCTACATACATTTATCAAGAAGGAGAAAAAGGAGGATGTAAAGGAATACAGGTAAGCAAATTGATAC
TAATGGCTCAACGTGATAAGGAAAAAGAATTGCACTTTAACATTAATATTGACAAGGAGGAGGGCACCAC
ACAAAAAGTTAGGTGTAACAGAAAATCATGAAACTATGATTCCTAATTTATATATTGGAGGATTTTCTCT
AAAAAAAAAAAAATACAACAAATAAAAAACACTCAATGACCTGACCATTTGATGGAGTTTAAGTCAATAC
CTTCTTGAACCATTTCCCATAATGGTGAAAGTTCCCTCAAGAATTTTACTCTGTCAGAAACGGCCTTAAC
GACGTAGTCGAGAGTACTCGTATCGCATGTCGGTGCGACACGAAATTACAAAATGGAATATGTTCATAGG
GTAGACGAAACTATATACGCAATCTACATACATTTATCAAGAAGGAGAAAAAGGAGGATGTAAAGGAATA
CAGGTAAGCAAATTGATACTAATGGCTCAACGTGATAAGGAAAAAGAATTGCACTTTAACATTAATATTG
ACAAGGAGGAGGGCACCACACAAAAAGTTAGGTGTAACAGAAAATCATGAAACTATGATTCCTAATTTAT
ATATTGGAGGATTTTCTCTAAAAAAAAAAAAATACAACAAATAAAAAACACTCAATGACCTGACCATTTG
ATGGAGTTTAAGTCAATACCTTCTTGAACCATTTCCCATAATGGTGAAAGTTCCCTCAAGAATTTTACTC
TGTCAGAAACGGCCTTAACGACGTAGTCGACCTCCTCTTCAGTACTAAATCTACCAATACCAAATCTGAT
GGAAGAATGGGCTAATGCATCATCCTTACCCAGCGCCGAGCGGCCGCGTGTTACAACCAATTAACCAATT
CTGATTAGAAAAACTCATCGAGCATCAAATGAAACTGCAATTTATTCATATCAGGATTATCAATACCATA
TTTTTGAAAAAGCCGTTTCTGTAATGAAGGAGAAAACTCACCGAGGCAGTTCCATAGGATGGCAAGATCC
TGGTATCGGTCTGCGATTCCGACTCGTCCAACATCAATACAACCTATTAATTTCCCCTCGTCAAAAATAA
GGTTATCAAGTGAGAAATCACCATGAGTGACGACTGAATCCGGTGAGAATGGCAAAAGCTTATGCATTTC
TTTCCAGACTTGTTCAACAGGCCAGCCATTACGCTCGTCATCAAAATCACTCGCATCAACCAAACCGTTA
TTCATTCGTGATTGCGCCTGAGCGAGGCGAAATACGCGATCGCTGTTAAAAGGACAATTACAAACAGGAA
TCGAATGCAACCGGCGCAGGAACACTGCCAGCGCATCAACAATATTTTCACCTGAATCAGGATATTCTTC
TAATACCTGGAATGCTGTTTTCCCGGGGATCGCAGTGGTGAGTAACCATGCATCATCAGGAGTACGGATA
AAATGCTTGATGGTCGGAAGAGGCATAAATTCCGTCAGCCAGTTTAGTCTGACCATCTCATCTGTAACAT
CATTGGCAACGCTACCTTTGCCATGTTTCAGAAACAACTCTGGCGCATCGGGCTTCCCATACAATCGATA
GATTGTCGCACCTGATTGCCCGACATTATCGCGAGCCCATTTATACCCATATAAATCAGCATCCATGTTG
GAATTTAATCGCGGCCTGGAGCAAGACGTTTCCCGTTGAATATGGCTCATAACACCCCTTGTATTACTGT
TTATGTAAGCAGACAGTTTTATTGTTCATGATGATATATTTTTATCTTGTGCAATGTAACATCAGAGATT
TTGAGACACAACGTGGCTTTGTTGAATAAATCGAACTTTTGCTGAGTTGAAGGATCAGTCATGACCAAAA
TCCCTTAACGTGAGTTTTCGTTCCACTGAGCGTCAGACCCCGTAGAAAAGATCAAAGGATCTTCTTGAGA
TCCTTTTTTTCTGCGCGTAATCTGCTGCTTGCAAACAAAAAAACCACCGCTACCAGCGGTGGTTTGTTTG
CCGGATCAAGAGCTACCAACTCTTTTTCCGAAGGTAACTGGCTTCAGCAGAGCGCAGATACCAAATACTG
TTCTTCTAGTGTAGCCGTAGTTAGGCCACCACTTCAAGAACTCTGTAGCACCGCCTACATACCTCGCTCT
GCTAATCCTGTTACCAGTGGCTGCTGCCAGTGGCGATAAGTCGTGTCTTACCGGGTTGGACTCAAGACGA
TAGTTACCGGATAAGGCGCAGCGGTCGGGCTGAACGGGGGGTTCGTGCACACAGCCCAGCTTGGAGCGAA
CGACCTACACCGAACTGAGATACCTACAGCGTGAGCTATGAGAAAGCGCCACGCTTCCCGAAGGGAGAAA
GGCGGACAGGTATCCGGTAAGCGGCAGGGTCGGAACAGGAGAGCGCACGAGGGAGCTTCCAGGGGGAAAC
GCCTGGTATCTTTATAGTCCTGTCGGGTTTCGCCACCTCTGACTTGAGCGTCGATTTTTGTGATGCTCGT
CAGGGGGGCGGAGCCTATGGAAAAACGCCAGCAACGCGGCCTTTTTACGGTTCCTGGCCTTTTGCTGGCC
TTTTGCTCACATGTTCTTTCCTGCGTTATCCCCTGATTCTGTGGATAACCGTGCGGCCGCCAATACCCAG
AAGAACAGTAAAATAAAGCAAGGTACGTGAAATTAATATTTTTAAATGGTTCTAACCGATGCCGAAGAAC
TGCGCAGTCCGGTTATAACGTCTGACATGTCCTTTTTTGATTTGGAATCCAACCACTCAAGTGACTCTGT
TCATTTACTTTGCGAAAAATATACCCACAAATTGCCCATCGAAAGTGAATCGCAAACCACCTTCAGACTG
GCACCGACAAAGCAAAGATTATACAGACAGAGTACTTTATACGTACCGTTAAGTCTCAAGCAAAGGGTTT
TCTTATTTACTGAACGGGTAAAGAGTATCTGGGCCGGCTTGCCAAGATGCAAACCGAATAAGTATTTCAA
AGTTGCATTTGCCTTAGCCGTCCTGACACCATTGGCTATTTGGATATTTTATATTGACTTTCGTGTACAT
TGATCACATCGACTGTTCTATTGGCAAATGAACCACGGGCATTGACTATTTTTCAGGTTACTACTATATA
TTATCATCACGGGCAAGGATTGTACCCTGAATTCGCATCTAGACTGA
